Addgene plasmid #229813: pTol2-Ubi-lexA-oMDC-pA-lexO-cFos-nlsGFP-pA (JDW 1382)
Purpose: A Tol2 based expression vector for RU486 inducible expression of GFP in the nucleus with a destablized lex transactivator and a c-fos minimal promoter.
Depositing lab: Joshua Wythe. Depositing organization: University of Virginia. Publication: MultiSite Assembly of Gateway Induced Clones (MAGIC): a flexible cloning toolbox for use in vertebrate model systems. Gillespie WB 3rd, Zhang Y, Ruiz OE, Cerda J 3rd, Ortiz-Guzman J, Sherman M, Turner WD, Largoza G, Mosser LE, Fujimoto E, Chien CB, Kwan KM, Arenkiel BR, Devine WP, Wythe JD. Development. 2025 Nov 15;152(22):dev204308. doi: 10.1242/dev.204308. Epub 2025 Nov 13. PubMed 41230856.
Backbone
  Vector backbone: pDEST-Tol2-CG2
  Vector type: Tol2 based expression vector
Growth in bacteria
  Bacterial resistance: Ampicillin, 100 μg/mL
  Growth temperature: 37°C
  Growth strain: NEB Stable
  Copy number: High Copy
Gene/Insert
  Gene/Insert name: LexA-mODC-LexAOp-cFos
  Species: Synthetic
  Cloning method: Gateway Cloning
Terms and licenses: Academic/Nonprofit Terms; Industry Terms: Not Available to Industry
Depositor comments: Please visit https://doi.org/10.1101/2024.07.13.603267 for bioRxiv preprint.
How to cite: pTol2-Ubi-lexA-oMDC-pA-lexO-cFos-nlsGFP-pA (JDW 1382) was a gift from Joshua Wythe (Addgene plasmid # 229813 ; http://n2t.net/addgene:229813 ; RRID:Addgene_229813)
