[The description below was written by a language model from this plasmid's Addgene catalogue record and pLannotate feature annotations shown in this document.]
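Description:
pTol2-Ubi-lexA-oMDC-pA-lexO-cFos-nlsGFP-pA (JDW 1382) is a 13.7 kb Tol2 transposon expression vector assembled by multisite Gateway cloning into the pDEST-Tol2-CG2 destination backbone, intended for transposase-mediated transgenesis in vertebrate models. It is maintained in E. coli through a high-copy ColE1/pUC-type origin with ampicillin selection (AmpR), and retains pBluescript-derived remnants such as an M13 ori fragment, lac promoter/operator elements and T3/T7/SP6 phage promoter sites. The short hit to medaka tyrosinase probably reflects sequence associated with the Tol2 arm. The Tol2 ends themselves are not annotated in the feature table.

The payload is a single-vector, RU486-inducible LexPR-type system. Between attB4 and attB1 lies the unannotated driver, which the name identifies as a ubiquitin (Ubi) promoter. It expresses a chimeric transactivator built from the E. coli LexA DNA-binding domain, a progesterone receptor ligand-binding fragment that responds to RU486, and the human RelA/p65 activation domain. A C-terminal mouse ornithine decarboxylase degron (annotated as a d1EGFP fragment) destabilises the protein, presumably to limit background and sharpen induction kinetics. An SV40 poly(A) signal and an α2-globin transcriptional pause site insulate this unit from the downstream responder, where LexA operator sites with a c-fos minimal promoter (detected only as GAL1/GAL10 promoter fragments) sit before attB2. These drive EGFP, nuclear-localised according to the name and stated purpose, terminated by a bGH poly(A). A second, reverse-oriented EGFP with an SV40 poly(A) signal likely corresponds to the backbone's transgenesis marker, though its promoter is not annotated. The construct serves as a reporter for drug-inducible nuclear GFP expression.
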