Features (pLannotate 1.2.2; 32 found; start..end, strand, type, name):
      7..332     -  rep_origin     M13 ori (fragment) (sequence partly withheld): M13 bacteriophage origin of replication; arrow indicates direction of (+) strand synthesis
    335..619     +  CDS            tyr (fragment): TYRO_ORYLA - Also known as tyro. Experimental evidence at transcript level: Swiss-Prot protein existence level 2. This is a copper-containing oxidase that functions in the formation of pigments such as melanins and other polyphenolic compounds. From Oryzias latipes (Japanese rice fish) (Japanese killifish).
   1201..1221    +  protein_bind   attB4: mutant version of attB; core recombination site for the Gateway® BP reaction BP Clonase™
   4268..4291    -  misc_feature   CEN4 (fragment): S. cerevisiae CEN4 centromere
   4757..4777    +  protein_bind   attB1: mutant version of attB; core recombination site for the Gateway® BP reaction BP Clonase™
   4829..5080    +  CDS            LexA BD: DNA-binding domain of E. coli LexA; lexA (truncated); binds the 16-bp palindromic sequence 5'-CTGTATATATATACAG-3'
   5096..5962    +  CDS            PGR (fragment): PRGR_SHEEP - Also known as NR3C3. Experimental evidence at transcript level: Swiss-Prot protein existence level 2. The steroid hormones and their receptors are involved in the regulation of eukaryotic gene expression and affect cellular proliferation and differentiation in target tissues. Transcriptional activator of several progesteron-dependent promoters in a variety of cell types. Involved in activation of SRC-dependent MAPK signaling on hormone stimulation. From Ovis aries (Sheep).
   6395..6766    +  CDS            RelA (p65) AD: transcriptional activation domain of human RelA, also known as p65 (O'Shea and Perkins, 2008)
   6782..6904    +  CDS            d1EGFP (fragment): EGFP destabilized by fusion to a mutated version of residues 422-461 of mouse ornithine decarboxylase, giving an in vivo half-life of ~1 hour mammalian codon-optimized
   6933..7054    +  polyA_signal   SV40 poly(A) signal: SV40 polyadenylation signal
   7073..7164    +  misc_feature   pause site: RNA polymerase II transcriptional pause signal from the human α2 globin gene
   7210..7238    -  promoter       GAL1 promoter (fragment): S. cerevisiae GAL1; inducible promoter, regulated by Gal4
   7479..7538    -  promoter       GAL10 promoter (fragment): S. cerevisiae GAL10; inducible promoter, regulated by Gal4
   7687..7707    -  protein_bind   attB2: mutant version of attB; core recombination site for the Gateway® BP reaction BP Clonase™
   7782..8501    +  CDS            EGFP: the original enhanced GFP (Yang et al., 1996) mammalian codon-optimized
   8536..8554    -  promoter       SP6 promoter: promoter for bacteriophage SP6 RNA polymerase
   8580..8804    +  polyA_signal   bGH poly(A) signal: bovine growth hormone polyadenylation signal
   8830..8850    +  CDS            lacZα (fragment): LacZα fragment of β-galactosidase; lacZ fragment
   8866..9000    -  polyA_signal   SV40 poly(A) signal: SV40 polyadenylation signal
   9023..9106    -  CDS            large T antigen (fragment): large T antigen from SV40 (simian virus 40)
   9122..9254    +  polyA_signal   SV40 poly(A) signal: SV40 polyadenylation signal
   9259..9276    +  promoter       T7 promoter (fragment): promoter for bacteriophage T7 RNA polymerase
   9302..10021   -  CDS            EGFP: the original enhanced GFP (Yang et al., 1996) mammalian codon-optimized
  11477..11517   -  misc_feature   MCS (fragment): pBluescript multiple cloning site
  11530..11548   -  promoter       T3 promoter: promoter for bacteriophage T3 RNA polymerase
  11591..11613   -  protein_bind   lac operator (fragment): The lac repressor binds to the lac operator to inhibit transcription in E. coli. This inhibition can be relieved by adding lactose or isopropyl-β-D-thiogalactopyranoside (IPTG). lac repressor encoded by lacI
  11617..11647   -  promoter       lac promoter: promoter for the E. coli lac operon
  11662..11683   -  protein_bind   CAP binding site: CAP binding activates transcription in the presence of cAMP. E. coli catabolite activator protein
  11696..11788   -  CDS            lacI (fragment): lac repressor; lacI; The lac repressor binds to the lac operator to inhibit transcription in E. coli. This inhibition can be relieved by adding lactose or isopropyl-β-D-thiogalactopyranoside (IPTG).
  11971..12559   -  rep_origin     ori: high-copy-number ColE1/pMB1/pBR322/pUC origin of replication
  12730..13590   -  CDS            AmpR: β-lactamase; bla; confers resistance to ampicillin, carbenicillin, and related antibiotics
  13591..13695   -  promoter       AmpR promoter: bla
>Addgene plasmid #229813 | pTol2-Ubi-lexA-oMDC-pA-lexO-cFos-nlsGFP-pA (JDW 1382) | addgene full sequence | sequence record 460461 | Addgene NGS Result
CCACCTAAATTGTAAGCGTTAATATTTTGTTAAAATTCGCGTTAAATTTTTGTTAAATCAGCTCATTTTT
TAACCAATAGGCCGAAATCGGCAAAATCCCTTATAAATCAAAAGAATAGACCGAGATAGGGT
[37 nt withheld, positions 133-169]
AAAGAACGTGGACTCCAACGTCAAAGG
[49 nt withheld, positions 197-245]
T
[86 nt withheld, positions 247-332]
GCTGGCTAAGAACTCATCAGCCTCCCCGGTCCATCTACCCACGTACCAATGCACCAATTGGCCACAATGA
CGGCTACTACATGGTGCCATTCCTTCCTCTTTATAGGAATGGAGACTACCTCCTGTCCAACAATGCTCTT
GGATACGAGTACGCCTACCTGTTGGACCCAGGTCATTGCACAACACCAGAAATGCCCTCTGATCTGCAAA
AGACGTGAATATCTGTTCAGACACCCATATCCACTCTGTTCCACACAGGTCAGAGGTTTGTCCAGGAGTT
CTTGACAGAGGTGTAAAAAGTACTCAAAAATTTTACTCAAGTGAAAGTACAAGTACTTAGGGAAAATTTT
ACTCAATTAAAAGTAAAAGTATCTGGCTAGAATCTTACTTGAGTAAAAGTAAAAAAGTACTCCATTAAAA
TTGTACTTGAGTATTAAGGAAGTAAAAGTAAAAGCAAGAAAGAAAACTAGAGATTCTTGTTTAAGCTTTT
AATCTCAAAAAACATTAAATGAAATGCATACAAGGTTTTATCCTGCTTTAGAACTGTTTGTATTTAATTA
TCAAACTATAAGACAGACAATCTAATGCCAGTACACGCTACTCAAAGTTGTAAAACCTCAGATTTAACTT
CAGTAGAAGCTGATTCTCAAAATTGTTAGTGTCAAGCCTAGCTCTTTTGGGGCTGAAAAGCAATCCTGCA
GTGCTGAAAAGCCTCTCACAGGCAGCCGATGCGGGAAGAGGTGTATTAGTCTTGATAGAGAGGCTGCAAA
TAGCAGGAAACGTGAGCAGAGACTCCCTGGTGTCTGAAACACAGGCCAGATGGGCCCTCGAGCAGGAAAC
AGCTATGACCATGATTACGCCAAGCTATCAACTTTGTATAGAAAAGTTGGCTCCGAATTCGCCCTTAAAA
CTCGAGACCAGCAAAGTTCTAGAATTTGTCGAAACATTTATGTTATATATTTCCTGAAAAAAATTCTGAG
TAAGTTCTTAAGTGTTATTGCCAGCAACATAAACAACAGACGGCAAAATGAATAAATGATAACAAAGCAG
TAGGCTTAAATAAACCTAATTTTTATAGGCTGTTCTCTACAACCCTCAAACAGTGATTAGTTTTGTACTT
ATAAACTTGCCCTTTCATTCATATTTCAAGAAAATTGGTTCAGAAGATCTGGATATTCTAGCAGTTGTTC
AAGCTCATGGAGGGATCAGTGACCTGATTCCACAATGACTAGGCCTAATCCAGAAATTAGATGACTGTCA
ACATAAAAAGGCACAGCACTCACTAGCTGCCCTATATATTTTATTATATTTTACATATATTATTTTATTT
ATTTAGCTCTGAGTGCTGTACTTTCTGGTTAAAGAAAACTGCTTACAACAGCTAACCTGTACTACCTCAG
GCTCAGGGAATTTGGAACAGGTTTGTCTGGTTTGTTTCTTTAACCATGCATGCTTGTTTTCAACTATGGC
AACACAGTCACATGGGACATTACAGAAATGATTTGTCGATGACATGCGACTTTTCTTTAATAAAGCGCAA
AGATCCCAAAAAGCAAACTTTTAACAAAAATCATATAATTATATTTTCAATCCAGCTTTGTAGCAACTTT
GTGCTGCTGTTCACTCAGCAACAGATAGTCAGTATAAGGTCAGTGTGTCTCAAAGCAGTGCCATCTGTTT
CACACATTGCGTTCTATATATAAGTGTGCTGGTTGACACGACACTGTATAAGGCCTAGGCTAAAACACAA
ACAATGTAGAATGACACTGTGTTTTTTTTGTAAACAAATGTTGTTTTTGGTTAAACATCTTTGTGAAAAC
ATCCTCCTGTCATGTATTTGCTATATTCAAATGTTAAACCCGTGCAGAATAGAACATATACAAAAAAAAA
CAACACAACACATTTTTAAACATTATTAAATATCAAGTATTGCTGGCAGTTCTGTTTCTGTTTTACAGTA
CCCTTTGCCACAGTTCTCCGCTTTTCCTGGTCCAGATTCCACAAGTCTGATTCACCAATAGCAAAGCGAA
TAAACAACCAAAGCAGCCAATCACTGCTTGTAGACTGTCCTGCGAGACCGGCCCATTCCAGCACATTCTG
GAAACTTCCTTTATATGATAATTATAAATACATTTAAATTATTGATACAAAACATGTAATTCCTAGAACA
TAACCATAGCAATCATTAGTTTTCAGGGTAATTATGTATTTTTAGGATTTGACTGCGGAAAGATCTGGTC
ATGTGACGTCTCATGAACGTCACGGCCCTGGGTTTCTATAAATACAGTAGGACTCTCGACCATCGGCAGA
TTTTTCGAAGAAGAAGATCAGTTTCAGGAGCCGTACTGTTCCGTTTCAACGCAAATATTAACGGTAAGAG
CGAATTTCCTAGTTTGTTTTCATGCCATTCTTTAAAACCATAGCGTATTACTTTAATTATAGTAAACTTT
CGCTTTCTTTATTACAAGAGACGTTTTGTGTTGATTCTCCGCGGACATTTTCGGTCAGACAATCAGAAAA
TGACCGCGGAGGACCAGTAACTTGCATTACACGTAAGTTAAATCTTCGTGTATTAAAATGGTTAGGTTGT
TAACGTCAAATAGGTTACCGTGTTTGCGTGTGATCAGGTTGGTTTTGTTAGATTTTTGTCAGTATTTTTA
ATTTATTTGTTTTAGTTTATTTATTTTTTTTGCTGAATCATAGTTTGTGAACAAAGAACCCGGATGTTAC
ATACAGTACAGCCGCCATGTTACAGAGAGTTATAACTTAATCATTTTAAAAATAATTTTGCCTTACTTTT
AGTTTGTCATGTTGAGAAATGAGGAAATGTTAAAATGAGGAAATATCCAATTAATTTAATATATCAAAAT
AATCCATGATTACAATGCACTGAACTGGAGAAAATTAAGATGTTTTCTAGTGTCATGAAACAAATGTAAG
AGATGTACATTGTAGATGTTTTATGTCAAGAATTGGCTAGTTGATGCAGCATACTGGCGATACTCAGTTG
TAATAACAGTAACGTTACATGTTAATAGACTACTGAGTATGCTGTTCTGTCTATGTATGCTCTGTAAGCT
ACGAGAAGGACTTTTTTAAACAGTAAAGGGTGCAATATTTTTACAAATTGAATTAAATAAAGGCTGTCTA
TTAAGTAATATGCTTGATATTTTTCTTACTTGATCGGAAATAAGAAAAAATATAAACGTTGTTGCTCTAA
AAATCCTAGTTCAGTTTAGCCAACCACAAATACCTTTTTGTTCCTCCAACAGTTTTTTTTTCTTCTCTAT
AATATTTGGCAGTCTATAGTACTCCAAATGTTTCCCCACAGTCTAACTAATTGGTACAGCCAAAATCATG
ACACTTATTGCAATAATAATTTTGGTTCATTGGCATTGTTGATAGCCTGTGCCACTAATATGGTCGATTG
ATCATGCTTCAGGAAGAAAACTATATTGTTTGATGTAAGATTATTAAATCTTCACCTGCTTCCATTACAA
ACTATTCCCATCTTATTGAATTCTGGTATGTCTTAAAGGATTAGTTCACTTCCCAAATCAAAATTTACTT
AGCCTTTTTTCATCCATGATCCCTTTTTTTCATCATTAATGAAGAAATTGTTTTTGAAAAAGTTTCAAGA
TTTTTTTCTCTATATTGTGGAGCTTGTTAGTTTAAAATTCCAAAATGCAATATGTGGCTTCAAATGGTTC
TAAATGATCCCAGTCAAGGAATAACAGTCTTATCTAATGAAACCATTAGACCTTTAAAAATAAAAAAAAT
AAAAGTATTTATTTTTAAATGACTGAGTGATTAAGTTGAATTTCAGCGTTTCCTTACTGTGTAGAAGTCC
TTCCTTACTGGCCCCACCCTTTGGTTCTCTGCCAATCTGCTACCTAATGTAATGTTGTGGAACATTATTA
TTCTTTATTTCTTAATTTTTTATTTTTTATTTTAAAACAATGTAAACTGCACAGATGTGCAGTTTGTTTA
AAATGGCCAATGCTTTGGAAATGCATGACATAATTAGATTTCATGATGCACAAAGCCAAATCTCAGAGCT
TGTGCAAAATGAGCTATCATTTCACTAGGTAAGACCCTAAATTTTCATATAGGATCATTTGGACAATTTT
GCTGCAGGTAAAATGCATTCTATAGTCCACTGTCAGCCATTGTTTTGGATAGTATTTATTTTTCTCTACA
AGTATAGTCAATAGTTTTCTATTATTTTAAAGGTTTGTAACATTTAAGGGTGACCAAATGCAAAGTAAAA
TTTCATTTTCGGGTGAACTATCTCGTTTAACATGGGAGAAGTGCAAAACATACATTATTGGCTAGAACAT
TGTAGTATTTTTTAAATGGAAATGTGTGATTGCTAATCTTACTTTGAATTTGTTTACAGGGATCCTTTAA
GGGCGAATTCGACCCAAGTTTGTACAAAAAAGCAGGCTTACGTAACTAGTGGATCCGCCACCATGGCACC
CAAGAAGAAGAGGAAGATGAAAGCGTTAACGGCCAGGCAACAAGAGGTGTTTGATCTCATCCGTGATCAC
ATCAGCCAGACAGGTATGCCGCCGACGCGTGCGGAAATCGCGCAGCGTTTGGGGTTCCGTTCCCCAAACG
CGGCTGAAGAACATCTGAAGGCGCTGGCACGCAAAGGCGTTATTGAAATTGTTTCCGGCGCATCACGCGG
GATTCGTCTGTTGCAGGAAGAGGAAGAAGGGTTGCCGCTGGTAGGTCGTGTGGCTGCCGGTGAACCGTCG
AGCGCCGGTACCGAATTCCCGGGTGTCGACCAGAAAAAGTTCAATAAAGTCAGAGTTGTGAGAGCACTGG
ATGCTGTTGCTCTCCCACAGCCAGTGGGCGTTCCAAATGAAAGCCAAGCCCTAAGCCAGAGATTCACTTT
TTCACCAGGTCAAGACATACAGTTGATTCCACCACTGATCAACCTGTTAATGAGCATTGAACCAGATGTG
ATCTATGCAGGACATGACAACACAAAACCTGACACCTCCAGTTCTTTGCTGACAAGTCTTAATCAACTAG
GCGAGAGGCAACTTCTTTCAGTAGTCAAGTGGTCTAAATCATTGCCAGGTTTTCGAAACTTACATATTGA
TGACCAGATAACTCTCATTCAGTATTCTTGGATGAGCTTAATGGTGTTTGGTCTAGGATGGAGATCCTAC
AAACACGTCAGTGGGCAGATGCTGTATTTTGCACCTGATCTAATACTAAATGAACAGCGGATGAAAGAAT
CATCATTCTATTCATTATGCCTTACCATGTGGCAGATCCCACAGGAGTTTGTCAAGCTTCAAGTTAGCCA
AGAAGAGTTCCTCTGTATGAAAGTATTGTTACTTCTTAATACAATTCCTTTGGAAGGGCTACGAAGTCAA
ACCCAGTTTGAGGAGATGAGGTCAAGCTACATTAGAGAGCTCATCAAGGCAATTGGTTTGAGGCAAAAAG
GAGTTGTGTCGAGCTCACAGCGTTTCTATCAACTTACAAAACTTCTTGATAACTTGCATGATCTTGTCAA
ACAACTTCATCTGTACTGCTTGAATACATTTATCCAGTCCCGGGCACTGAGTGTTGAATTTCCAGAAATG
ATGTCTGAAGTTATTGCTGGGTCGACGCCCATGGAATTTCAGTACCTGCCAGATACAGACGATCGTCACC
GGATTGAGGAGAAACGTAAAAGGACATATGAGACCTTCAAGAGCATCATGAAGAAGAGTCCTTTCAGCGG
ACCCACCGACCCCCGGCCTCCACCTCGACGCATTGCTGTGCCTTCCCGCAGCTCAGCTTCTGTCCCCAAG
CCAGCACCCCAGCCCTATCCCTTTACGTCATCCCTGAGCACCATCAACTATGATGAGTTTCCCACCATGG
TGTTTCCTTCTGGGCAGATCAGCCAGGCCTCGGCCTTGGCCCCGGCCCCTCCCCAAGTCCTGCCCCAGGC
TCCAGCCCCTGCCCCTGCTCCAGCCATGGTATCAGCTCTGGCCCAGGCCCCAGCCCCTGTCCCAGTCCTA
GCCCCAGGCCCTCCTCAGGCTGTGGCCCCACCTGCCCCCAAGCCCACCCAGGCTGGGGAAGGAACGCTGT
CAGAGGCCCTGCTGCAGCTGCAGTTTGATGATGAAGACCTGGGGGCCTTGCTTGGCAACAGCACAGACCC
AGCTGTGTTCACAGACCTGGCATCCGTCGACAACTCCGAGTTTCAGCAGCTGCTGAACCAGGGCATACCT
GTGGCCCCCCACACAACTGAGCCCATGCTGATGGAGTACCCTGAGGCTATAACTCGCCTAGTGACAGGGG
CCCAGAGGCCCCCCGACCCAGCTCCTGCTCCACTGGGGGCCCCGGGGCTCCCCAATGGCCTCCTTTCAGG
AGATGAAGACTTCTCCTCCATTGCGGACATGGACTTCTCAGCCCTGCTGAGTCAGATCAGCTCCAGATCT
CGAGATATCAGCCATGGCTTCCCGCCGGCGGTGGCGGCGCAGGATGATGGCACGCTGCCCATGTCTTGTG
CCCAGGAGAGCGGGATGGACCGTCACCCTGCAGCCTGTGCTTCTGCTAGGATCAATGTGTAGTAAATCGA
TGATCCTCCACGTAGCGGCCAACTTGTTTATTGCAGCTTATAATGGTTACAAATAAAGCAATAGCATCAC
AAATTTCACAAATAAAGCATTTTTTTCACTGCATTCTAGTTGTGGTTTGTCCAAACTCATCAATGTATCT
TAGATATCGCTAGCAGTACTAACATACGCTCTCCATCAAAACAAAACGAAACAAAACAAACTAGCAAAAT
AGGCTGTCCCCAGTGCAAGTGCAGGTGCCAGAACATTTCTCTCAGATCTATCGATACGCGTTTGCATGCC
GCTTGGGCTGCAGGTCGAGGCTAAAAAACTAATCGCATTATCATCCCCTCGACGTACTGTACATATAACC
ACTGGTTTTATATACAGCAGTACTGTACATATAACCACTGGTTTTATATACAGCATCTAGATACTGTACA
TATAACCACTGGTTTTATATACAGCAGTACTGTACATATAACCACTGGTTTTATATACAGCAGAATTCGT
ACTGTACATATAACCACTGGTTTTATATACAGCAGTACTGTACATATAACCACTGGTTTTATATACAGCA
GTCGAGGTAAGATTAGATATGGATATGTATATGGATATGTATATGGTGGTAATGCCATGTAATATGCTCG
ACTCTAGGATCTTCGTCGACGGATCCCCAGTGACGTAGGAAGTCCATCCATTCACAGCGCTTCTATAAAG
GCGCCAGCTGAGGCGCCTACTACTCCAACCGCGACTGCAGCGAGCAACTCTAGCAACTCTAGATTAATTA
AACCCAGCTTTCTTGTACAAAGTGGAAATGGCTCCAAAGAAGAAGCGTAAGGTAAATCGATCGAATTCAA
GGCCTCTCGAGCCTCTAGAAGGTGGCGGAATGGTGAGCAAGGGCGAGGAGCTGTTCACCGGGGTGGTGCC
CATCCTGGTCGAGCTGGACGGCGACGTAAACGGCCACAAGTTCAGCGTGTCCGGCGAGGGCGAGGGCGAT
GCCACCTACGGCAAGCTGACCCTGAAGTTCATCTGCACCACCGGCAAGCTGCCCGTGCCCTGGCCCACCC
TCGTGACCACCCTGACCTACGGCGTGCAGTGCTTCAGCCGCTACCCCGACCACATGAAGCAGCACGACTT
CTTCAAGTCCGCCATGCCCGAAGGCTACGTCCAGGAGCGCACCATCTTCTTCAAGGACGACGGCAACTAC
AAGACCCGCGCCGAGGTGAAGTTCGAGGGCGACACCCTGGTGAACCGCATCGAGCTGAAGGGCATCGACT
TCAAGGAGGACGGCAACATCCTGGGGCACAAGCTGGAGTACAACTACAACAGCCACAACGTCTATATCAT
GGCCGACAAGCAGAAGAACGGCATCAAGGTGAACTTCAAGATCCGCCACAACATCGAGGACGGCAGCGTG
CAGCTCGCCGACCACTACCAGCAGAACACCCCCATCGGCGACGGCCCCGTGCTGCTGCCCGACAACCACT
ACCTGAGCACCCAGTCCGCCCTGAGCAAAGACCCCAACGAGAAGCGCGATCACATGGTCCTGCTGGAGTT
CGTGACCGCCGCCGGGATCACTCTCGGCATGGACGAGCTGTACAAGTAAGCGGCCGCTCGAGCATGCATC
TAGAGGGCCCTATTCTATAGTGTCACCTAAATGCTAGAGCTCGCTGATCAGCCTCGACTGTGCCTTCTAG
TTGCCAGCCATCTGTTGTTTGCCCCTCCCCCGTGCCTTCCTTGACCCTGGAAGGTGCCACTCCCACTGTC
CTTTCCTAATAAAATGAGGAAATTGCATCGCATTGTCTGAGTAGGTGTCATTCTATTCTGGGGGGTGGGG
TGGGGCAGGACAGCAAGGGGGAGGATTGGGAAGACAATAGCAGGCATGCTGGGGATGCGGTGGGCTCTAT
GGCCAACTTTATTATACATAGTTGATAATTCACTGGCCGTCGTTTTACGGTACCATCGATGATGATCCAG
ACATGATAAGATACATTGATGAGTTTGGACAAACCACAACTAGAATGCAGTGAAAAAAATGCTTTATTTG
TGAAATTTGTGATGCTATTGCTTTATTTGTAACCATTATAAGCTGCAATAAACAAGTTAACAACAACAAT
TGCATTCATTTTATGTTTCAGGTTCAGGGGGAGGTGTGGGAGGTTTTTTAAAGCAAGTAAAACCTCTACA
AATGTGGTATGGCTGATTATGATCCTCTAGATCAGATCTCTTGTTTATTGCAGCTTATAATGGTTACAAA
TAAAGCAATAGCATCACAAATTTCACAAATAAAGCATTTTTTTCACTGCATTCTAGTTGTGGTTTGTCCA
AACTCATCAATGTATCTTATCATGTCTGGATCTACGTAATACGACTCACTATAGTTCTAGAGGCTCGAGA
GGGGCCGCTTTACTTGTACAGCTCGTCCATGCCGAGAGTGATCCCGGCGGCGGTCACGAACTCCAGCAGG
ACCATGTGATCGCGCTTCTCGTTGGGGTCTTTGCTCAGGGCGGACTGGGTGCTCAGGTAGTGGTTGTCGG
GCAGCAGCACGGGGCCGTCGCCGATGGGGGTGTTCTGCTGGTAGTGGTCGGCGAGCTGCACGCTGCCGTC
CTCGATGTTGTGGCGGATCTTGAAGTTCACCTTGATGCCGTTCTTCTGCTTGTCGGCCATGATATAGACG
TTGTGGCTGTTGTAGTTGTACTCCAGCTTGTGCCCCAGGATGTTGCCGTCCTCCTTGAAGTCGATGCCCT
TCAGCTCGATGCGGTTCACCAGGGTGTCGCCCTCGAACTTCACCTCGGCGCGGGTCTTGTAGTTGCCGTC
GTCCTTGAAGAAGATGGTGCGCTCCTGGACGTAGCCTTCGGGCATGGCGGACTTGAAGAAGTCGTGCTGC
TTCATGTGGTCGGGGTAGCGGCTGAAGCACTGCACGCCGTAGGTCAGGGTGGTCACGAGGGTGGGCCAGG
GCACGGGCAGCTTGCCGGTGGTGCAGATGAACTTCAGGGTCAGCTTGCCGTAGGTGGCATCGCCCTCGCC
CTCGCCGGACACGCTGAACTTGTGGCCGTTTACGTCGCCGTCCAGCTCGACCAGGATGGGCACCACCCCG
GTGAACAGCTCCTCGCCCTTGCTCACCATGGTCACTGTCTGCTTTGCTGTTGGTCTGGGCTCCTGGGTCA
CTGGCTTACTAATGGAGTCTTTATGTATGAGGACTCTTATCAATTGTTCTTCTATAAAGGTCTGCAGTGT
TTCTGTTCGTCCCCTACATGGACACCCAGAGCCTCCTAAATACAGGAGCCCTGATAACTGCACAAGTGCT
CAGATTCCAGCAGGGTGGAAAATGAGATAAAGTGTGCAGATGGGGAGGGGGACGTGAATGAGAGATTTGA
GGGATGAAAAGGATGGATGAACGCATTGAAAATAGCCCCTTTCACAAAATAATACCAGTAAATTGTCATA
TAATTAATGACCAGACCTTTACCTGTAAATGATGTGATGTTCATATACAGAAGAATGCCAACAATTTACA
GATGATTTTACAAATTCTTAATTTTCCTTTTCTAAATGGATTTGTTCACACATTATCTCTTCAAAGCAAT
TGAATTTTCTGGAAAAGATTGGCTGTGTGTGTAAAAGGTGCTACTGAGGAATTTAATGTGACATGGAATG
AAGCAAACAGCAGCCTAAGACAGGATGGCAGGAAAAATGTCACATGTTTAAAATAAGAGTGAAACCAACG
ACCTGGACTTATAGAGACTGTGTGTCCTTAGGCAAAGCTCTTGTACAAACAGTGCTTGTGACTGTGAAAT
TCGGGGTTTGCCTGGATTGTGTTAAATGTGTGCTTGGATGTATCATAAAAAAGAATCGGTTCTCTGTATT
TGACATTTTCTGTAATTTATCTAAAGTTACAACTGGCTATGCCTGATTTTTATCACTATTGAATCAATCA
TTTTAAAGAATGTTAAGTCTGCTGATTTGGAGAGCTCATTTACATTTATTTTGAATGTCTCTTATTTAAC
ACAACTGATTTAAGCTTTAGATCTGCGAAGATACGGCCACGGGTGCTCTTGATCCTGTGGCTGATTTTGG
ACTGTGCTGCTCGCAGCTGCTGATGAATCACATACTTCCTCCATTTTCTTCCACTGATTGACTGTTATAA
TTTCCCTAATTTCCAGGTCAAGGTGCTGTGCATTGTGGTAATAGATGTGACATGACGTCACTTCCAAAGG
ACCAATGAACATGTCTGACCAATTTCATATAATGTGAAAACGATTTTCATAGGCAGAATAAATAACATTT
AAATTAAACTGGGCATCAGCGCAATTCAATTGGTTTGGTAATAGCAAGGGAAAATAGAATGAAGTGATCT
CCAAAAAATAAGTACTTTTTGACTGTAAATAAAATTGTAAGGAGTAAAAAGTACTTTTTTTTCTAAAAAA
ATGTAATTAAGTAAAAGTAAAAGTATTGATTTTTAATTGTACTCAAGTAAAGTAAAAATCCCCAAAAATA
ATACTTAAGTACAGTAATCAAGTAAAATTACTCAAGTACTTTACACCTCTGGTTCTTGACCCCCTACCTT
CAGCAAGCCCAGCAGATCCACTAGTTCTAGAGCGGCCGCCACCGCGGTGGAGCTCCAGCTTTTGTTCCCT
TTAGTGAGGGTTAATTGCGCGCTTGGCGTAATCATGGTCATAGCTGTTTCCTGTGTGAAATTGTTATCCG
CTCACAATTCCACACAACATACGAGCCGGAAGCATAAAGTGTAAAGCCTGGGGTGCCTAATGAGTGAGCT
AACTCACATTAATTGCGTTGCGCTCACTGCCCGCTTTCCAGTCGGGAAACCTGTCGTGCCAGCTGCATTA
ATGAATCGGCCAACGCGCGGGGAGAGGCGGTTTGCGTATTGGGCGCTCTTCCGCTTCCTCGCTCACTGAC
TCGCTGCGCTCGGTCGTTCGGCTGCGGCGAGCGGTATCAGCTCACTCAAAGGCGGTAATACGGTTATCCA
CAGAATCAGGGGATAACGCAGGAAAGAACATGTGAGCAAAAGGCCAGCAAAAGGCCAGGAACCGTAAAAA
GGCCGCGTTGCTGGCGTTTTTCCATAGGCTCCGCCCCCCTGACGAGCATCACAAAAATCGACGCTCAAGT
CAGAGGTGGCGAAACCCGACAGGACTATAAAGATACCAGGCGTTTCCCCCTGGAAGCTCCCTCGTGCGCT
CTCCTGTTCCGACCCTGCCGCTTACCGGATACCTGTCCGCCTTTCTCCCTTCGGGAAGCGTGGCGCTTTC
TCATAGCTCACGCTGTAGGTATCTCAGTTCGGTGTAGGTCGTTCGCTCCAAGCTGGGCTGTGTGCACGAA
CCCCCCGTTCAGCCCGACCGCTGCGCCTTATCCGGTAACTATCGTCTTGAGTCCAACCCGGTAAGACACG
ACTTATCGCCACTGGCAGCAGCCACTGGTAACAGGATTAGCAGAGCGAGGTATGTAGGCGGTGCTACAGA
GTTCTTGAAGTGGTGGCCTAACTACGGCTACACTAGAAGAACAGTATTTGGTATCTGCGCTCTGCTGAAG
CCAGTTACCTTCGGAAAAAGAGTTGGTAGCTCTTGATCCGGCAAACAAACCACCGCTGGTAGCGGTGGTT
TTTTTGTTTGCAAGCAGCAGATTACGCGCAGAAAAAAAGGATCTCAAGAAGATCCTTTGATCTTTTCTAC
GGGGTCTGACGCTCAGTGGAACGAAAACTCACGTTAAGGCATTTTGGTCATGAGATTATCAAAAAGGATC
TTCACCTAGATCCTTTTAAATTAAAAATGAAGTTTTAAATCAATCTAAAGTATATATGAGTAAACTTGGT
CTGACAGTTACCAATGCTTAATCAGTGAGGCACCTATCTCAGCGATCTGTCTATTTCGTTCATCCATAGT
TGCCTGACTCCCCGTCGTGTAGATAACTACGATACGGGAGGGCTTACCATCTGGCCCCAGTGCTGCAATG
ATACCGCGAGACCCACGCTCACCGGCTCCAGATTTATCAGCAATAAACCAGCCAGCCGGAAGGGCCGAGC
GCAGAAGTGGTCCTGCAACTTTATCCGCCTCCATCCAGTCTATTAATTGTTGCCGGGAAGCTAGAGTAAG
TAGTTCGCCAGTTAATAGTTTGCGCAACGTTGTTGCCATTGCTACAGGCATCGTGGTGTCACGCTCGTCG
TTTGGTATGGCTTCATTCAGCTCCGGTTCCCAACGATCAAGGCGAGTTACATGATCCCCCATGTTGTGCA
AAAAAGCGGTTAGCTCCTTCGGTCCTCCGATCGTTGTCAGAAGTAAGTTGGCCGCAGTGTTATCACTCAT
GGTTATGGCAGCACTGCATAATTCTCTTACTGTCATGCCATCCGTAAGATGCTTTTCTGTGACTGGTGAG
TACTCAACCAAGTCATTCTGAGAATAGTGTATGCGGCGACCGAGTTGCTCTTGCCCGGCGTCAATACGGG
ATAATACCGCGCCACATAGCAGAACTTTAAAAGTGCTCATCATTGGAAAACGTTCTTCGGGGCGAAAACT
CTCAAGGATCTTACCGCTGTTGAGATCCAGTTCGATGTAACCCACTCGTGCACCCAACTGATCTTCAGCA
TCTTTTACTTTCACCAGCGTTTCTGGGTGAGCAAAAACAGGAAGGCAAAATGCCGCAAAAAAGGGAATAA
GGGCGACACGGAAATGTTGAATACTCATACTCTTCCTTTTTCAATATTATTGAAGCATTTATCAGGGTTA
TTGTCTCATGAGCGGATACATATTTGAATGTATTTAGAAAAATAAACAAATAGGGGTTCCGCGCACATTT
CCCCGAAAAGTG
